>Addgene plasmid #40261 | pEGFP-Q23 | addgene full sequence | sequence record 140297 | Addgene NGS Result
CATGCATTAGTTATTAATAGTAATCAATTACGGGGTCATTAGTTCATAGCCCATATATGGAGTTCCGCGT
TACATAACTTACGGTAAATGGCCCGCCTGGCTGACCGCCCAACGACCCCCGCCCATTGACGTCAATAATG
ACGTATGTTCCCATAGTAACGCCAATAGGGACTTTCCATTGACGTCAATGGGTGGAGTATTTACGGTAAA
CTGCCCACTTGGCAGTACATCAAGTGTATCATATGCCAAGTACGCCCCCTATTGACGTCAATGACGGTAA
ATGGCCCGCCTGGCATTATGCCCAGTACATGACCTTATGGGACTTTCCTACTTGGCAGTACATCTACGTA
TTAGTCATCGCTATTACCATGGTGATGCGGTTTTGGCAGTACATCAATGGGCGTGGATAGCGGTTTGACT
CACGGGGATTTCCAAGTCTCCACCCCATTGACGTCAATGGGAGTTTGTTTTGGCACCAAAATCAACGGGA
CTTTCCAAAATGTCGTAACAACTCCGCCCCATTGACGCAAATGGGCGGTAGGCGTGTACGGTGGGAGGTC
TATATAAGCAGAGCTGGTTTAGTGAACCGTCAGATCCGCTAGCGCTACCGGTCGCCACCATGGTGAGCAA
GGGCGAGGAGCTGTTCACCGGGGTGGTGCCCATCCTGGTCGAGCTGGACGGCGACGTAAACGGCCACAAG
TTCAGCGTGTCCGGCGAGGGCGAGGGCGATGCCACCTACGGCAAGCTGACCCTGAAGTTCATCTGCACCA
CCGGCAAGCTGCCCGTGCCCTGGCCCACCCTCGTGACCACCCTGACCTACGGCGTGCAGTGCTTCAGCCG
CTACCCCGACCACATGAAGCAGCACGACTTCTTCAAGTCCGCCATGCCCGAAGGCTACGTCCAGGAGCGC
ACCATCTTCTTCAAGGACGACGGCAACTACAAGACCCGCGCCGAGGTGAAGTTCGAGGGCGACACCCTGG
TGAACCGCATCGAGCTGAAGGGCATCGACTTCAAGGAGGACGGCAACATCCTGGGGCACAAGCTGGAGTA
CAACTACAACAGCCACAACGTCTATATCATGGCCGACAAGCAGAAGAACGGCATCAAGGTGAACTTCAAG
ATCCGCCACAACATCGAGGACGGCAGCGTGCAGCTCGCCGACCACTACCAGCAGAACACCCCCATCGGCG
ACGGCCCCGTGCTGCTGCCCGACAACCACTACCTGAGCACCCAGTCCGCCCTGAGCAAAGACCCCAACGA
GAAGCGCGATCACATGGTCCTGCTGGAGTTCGTGACCGCCGCCGGGATCACTCTCGGCATGGACGAGCTG
TACAAGTCCGGACTCAGATCTATGAAGGCCTTCGAGTCCCTCAAGTCCTTCCAGCAGCAGCAGCAGCAGC
AGCAGCAGCAGCAGCAGCAGCAGCAGCAGCAGCAGCAGCAGCAGCAACAGCCGCCACCGCCGCCGCCGCC
GCCGCCGCCTCCTCAGCTTCCTCAGCCGCCGAATTCTGCAGTCGACGGTACCGCGGGCCCGGGATCCACC
GGATCTAGATAACTGATCATAATCAGCCATACCACATTTGTAGAGGTTTTACTTGCTTTAAAAAACCTCC
CACACCTCCCCCTGAACCTGAAACATAAAATGAATGCAATTGTTGTTGTTAACTTGTTTATTGCAGCTTA
TAATGGTTACAAATAAAGCAATAGCATCACAAATTTCACAAATAAAGCATTTTTTTCACTGCATTCTAGT
TGTGGTTTGTCCAAACTCATCAATGTATCTTAACGCGTAAATTGTAAGCGTTAATATTTTGTTAAAATTC
GCGTTAAATTTTTGTTAAATCAGCTCATTTTTTAACCAATAGGCCGAAATCGGCAAAATCCCTTATAAAT
CAAAAGAATAGACCGAGATAGGGT
[37 nt withheld, positions 1915-1951]
AAAGAACGTGGACTCCAACGTCAAAGG
[49 nt withheld, positions 1979-2027]
T
[91 nt withheld, positions 2029-2119]
G
[124 nt withheld, positions 2121-2244]
CAGGTGGCACTTTTCGGGGAAATGTGCGCGGAACCCCTATTTGTTTATTTTTCTAAATACATTCAAATAT
GTATCCGCTCATGAGACAATAACCCTGATAAATGCTTCAATAATATTGAAAAAGGAAGAGTCCTGAGGCG
GAAAGAACCAGCTGTGGAATGTGTGTCAGTTAGGGTGTGGAAAGTCCCCAGGCTCCCCAGCAGGCAGAAG
TATGCAAAGCATGCATCTCAATTAGTCAGCAACCAGGTGTGGAAAGTCCCCAGGCTCCCCAGCAGGCAGA
AGTATGCAAAGCATGCATCTCAATTAGTCAGCAACCATAGTCCCGCCCCTAACTCCGCCCATCCCGCCCC
TAACTCCGCCCAGTTCCGCCCATTCTCCGCCCCATGGCTGACTAATTTTTTTTATTTATGCAGAGGCCGA
GGCCGCCTCGGCCTCTGAGCTATTCCAGAAGTAGTGAGGAGGCTTTTTTGGAGGCCTAGGCTTTTGCAAA
GATCGATCAAGAGACAGGATGAGGATCGTTTCGCATGATTGAACAAGATGGATTGCACGCAGGTTCTCCG
GCCGCTTGGGTGGAGAGGCTATTCGGCTATGACTGGGCACAACAGACAATCGGCTGCTCTGATGCCGCCG
TGTTCCGGCTGTCAGCGCAGGGGCGCCCGGTTCTTTTTGTCAAGACCGACCTGTCCGGTGCCCTGAATGA
ACTGCAAGACGAGGCAGCGCGGCTATCGTGGCTGGCCACGACGGGCGTTCCTTGCGCAGCTGTGCTCGAC
GTTGTCACTGAAGCGGGAAGGGACTGGCTGCTATTGGGCGAAGTGCCGGGGCAGGATCTCCTGTCATCTC
ACCTTGCTCCTGCCGAGAAAGTATCCATCATGGCTGATGCAATGCGGCGGCTGCATACGCTTGATCCGGC
TACCTGCCCATTCGACCACCAAGCGAAACATCGCATCGAGCGAGCACGTACTCGGATGGAAGCCGGTCTT
GTCGATCAGGATGATCTGGACGAAGAGCATCAGGGGCTCGCGCCAGCCGAACTGTTCGCCAGGCTCAAGG
CGAGCATGCCCGACGGCGAGGATCTCGTCGTGACCCATGGCGATGCCTGCTTGCCGAATATCATGGTGGA
AAATGGCCGCTTTTCTGGATTCATCGACTGTGGCCGGCTGGGTGTGGCGGACCGCTATCAGGACATAGCG
TTGGCTACCCGTGATATTGCTGAAGAGCTTGGCGGCGAATGGGCTGACCGCTTCCTCGTGCTTTACGGTA
TCGCCGCTCCCGATTCGCAGCGCATCGCCTTCTATCGCCTTCTTGACGAGTTCTTCTGAGCGGGACTCTG
GGGTTCGAAATGACCGACCAAGCGACGCCCAACCTGCCATCACGAGATTTCGATTCCACCGCCGCCTTCT
ATGAAAGGTTGGGCTTCGGAATCGTTTTCCGGGACGCCGGCTGGATGATCCTCCAGCGCGGGGATCTCAT
GCTGGAGTTCTTCGCCCACCCTAGGGGGAGGCTAACTGAAACACGGAAGGAGACAATACCGGAAGGAACC
CGCGCTATGACGGCAATAAAAAGACAGAATAAAACGCACGGTGTTGGGTCGTTTGTTCATAAACGCGGGG
TTCGGTCCCAGGGCTGGCACTCTGTCGATACCCCACCGAGACCCCATTGGGGCCAATACGCCCGCGTTTC
TTCCTTTTCCCCACCCCACCCCCCAAGTTCGGGTGAAGGCCCAGGGCTCGCAGCCAACGTCGGGGCGGCA
GGCCCTGCCATAGCCTCAGGTTACTCATATATACTTTAGATTGATTTAAAACTTCATTTTTAATTTAAAA
GGATCTAGGTGAAGATCCTTTTTGATAATCTCATGACCAAAATCCCTTAACGTGAGTTTTCGTTCCACTG
AGCGTCAGACCCCGTAGAAAAGATCAAAGGATCTTCTTGAGATCCTTTTTTTCTGCGCGTAATCTGCTGC
TTGCAAACAAAAAAACCACCGCTACCAGCGGTGGTTTGTTTGCCGGATCAAGAGCTACCAACTCTTTTTC
CGAAGGTAACTGGCTTCAGCAGAGCGCAGATACCAAATACTGTTCTTCTAGTGTAGCCGTAGTTAGGCCA
CCACTTCAAGAACTCTGTAGCACCGCCTACATACCTCGCTCTGCTAATCCTGTTACCAGTGGCTGCTGCC
AGTGGCGATAAGTCGTGTCTTACCGGGTTGGACTCAAGACGATAGTTACCGGATAAGGCGCAGCGGTCGG
GCTGAACGGGGGGTTCGTGCACACAGCCCAGCTTGGAGCGAACGACCTACACCGAACTGAGATACCTACA
GCGTGAGCTATGAGAAAGCGCCACGCTTCCCGAAGGGAGAAAGGCGGACAGGTATCCGGTAAGCGGCAGG
GTCGGAACAGGAGAGCGCACGAGGGAGCTTCCAGGGGGAAACGCCTGGTATCTTTATAGTCCTGTCGGGT
TTCGCCACCTCTGACTTGAGCGTCGATTTTTGTGATGCTCGTCAGGGGGGCGGAGCCTATGGAAAAACGC
CAGCAACGCGGCCTTTTTACGGTTCCTGGCCTTTTGCTGGCCTTTTGCTCACATGTTCTTTCCTGCGTTA
TCCCCTGATTCTGTGGATAACCGTATTACCGC
Features (pLannotate 1.2.2; 15 found; start..end, strand, type, name):
     68..371     +  enhancer       CMV enhancer: human cytomegalovirus immediate early enhancer
    372..575     +  promoter       CMV promoter: human cytomegalovirus (CMV) immediate early promoter
    620..1336    +  CDS            EGFP: EGFP is a basic (constitutively fluorescent) green fluorescent protein published in 1996, derived from Aequorea victoria. It is reported to be a rapidly-maturing weak dimer with moderate acid sensitivity.
   1462..1481    -  promoter       chicken β-actin promoter (fragment): contains a 21-bp deletion relative to the standard chicken β-actin promoter
   1500..1537    +  misc_feature   MCS (fragment): multiple cloning site
   1554..1638    +  CDS            large T antigen (fragment): large T antigen from SV40 (simian virus 40)
   1661..1782    +  polyA_signal   SV40 poly(A) signal: SV40 polyadenylation signal
   1816..2244    -  rep_origin     f1 ori (sequence partly withheld): f1 bacteriophage origin of replication; arrow indicates direction of (+) strand synthesis
   2271..2375    +  promoter       AmpR promoter: bla
   2377..2734    +  promoter       SV40 promoter: SV40 enhancer and early promoter
   2769..3563    +  CDS            NeoR/KanR: aminoglycoside phosphotransferase from Tn5; aph(3')-II (or nptII); confers resistance to neomycin, kanamycin, and G418 (Geneticin®)
   3584..3736    +  CDS            ble (fragment): BLE_KLEPN - Experimental evidence at protein level: Swiss-Prot protein existence level 1. Binding protein with a strong affinity to the bleomycin family of antibiotics. Binds to CL990; an antimitotic-antibiotic compound. From Klebsiella pneumoniae.
   3795..3842    +  polyA_signal   HSV TK poly(A) signal: herpes simplex virus thymidine kinase polyadenylation signal (Cole and Stacy, 1985)
   3933..3949    -  polyA_signal   bGH poly(A) signal (fragment): bovine growth hormone polyadenylation signal
   4171..4759    +  rep_origin     ori: high-copy-number ColE1/pMB1/pBR322/pUC origin of replication
