[The description below was written by a language model from this plasmid's Addgene catalogue record and pLannotate feature annotations shown in this document.]
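Description:
pEGFP-Q23 is a mammalian expression plasmid built on the Clontech pEGFP-C1 backbone that produces an N-terminal EGFP fusion to a partial exon 1 fragment of human huntingtin (HTT) carrying a 23-glutamine tract. The fragment was inserted between the BglII and EcoRI sites of the multiple cloning site, both of which remain intact. Transcription is driven by the human cytomegalovirus immediate-early enhancer and promoter and terminated by the SV40 polyadenylation signal. The feature table, generated from a 4,866-nt full sequence, annotates EGFP and the flanking regulatory parts but does not label the HTT insert itself, which would lie in the unannotated stretch between the end of EGFP and the residual cloning site. Several very short hits (chicken β-actin promoter, large T antigen, ble and bGH poly(A) fragments) are most likely incidental matches from automated annotation rather than functional elements.

Propagation in E. coli relies on a high-copy ColE1/pUC-type origin, and an f1 origin is also present for single-stranded DNA production. A single NeoR/KanR (Tn5 aminoglycoside phosphotransferase) cassette, preceded by both a bacterial bla promoter and the SV40 enhancer/early promoter and followed by the HSV TK poly(A) signal, gives kanamycin resistance in bacteria and G418 selection in mammalian cells.

The catalogue lists the mutation as "expanded poly-Q", although 23 repeats falls within the normal human range. Together with the associated work on dominance in Huntington's disease, this suggests the construct serves as a short-repeat comparator for longer polyglutamine versions, though the record does not state this. The EGFP tag allows localisation and any aggregation of the fusion protein to be followed by fluorescence in transfected cells.
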