Addgene plasmid #40261: pEGFP-Q23
Depositing lab: David Rubinsztein. Depositing organization: University of Cambridge. Publication: A molecular investigation of true dominance in Huntington's disease. Narain Y, Wyttenbach A, Rankin J, Furlong RA, Rubinsztein DC. J Med Genet. 1999 Oct;36(10):739-46. 10.1136/jmg.36.10.739 PubMed 10528852.
Backbone
  Vector backbone: pEGFP-C1
  Backbone manufacturer: Clontech
  Backbone size w/o insert (bp): 4700
  Vector type: Mammalian Expression
Growth in bacteria
  Bacterial resistance: Kanamycin, 50 μg/mL
  Growth temperature: 37°C
  Growth strain: DH5alpha
  Copy number: High Copy
Gene/Insert
  Gene/Insert name: HTT partial exon 1 Q23 (alt name: huntingtin)
  Species: H. sapiens (human)
  Mutation: expanded poly-Q
  Entrez Gene: HTT (a.k.a. HD, IT15, LOMARS)
  Promoter: CMV
  Tag / fusion protein: EGFP (N terminal on backbone)
  Cloning method: Restriction Enzyme; 5′ cloning site BglII (not destroyed); 3′ cloning site EcoRI (not destroyed)
  Sequencing primers: 5′ EGFP-C; 3′ SV40pA-R
Terms and licenses: Academic/Nonprofit Terms; Industry Terms: Not Available to Industry
How to cite: pEGFP-Q23 was a gift from David Rubinsztein (Addgene plasmid # 40261 ; http://n2t.net/addgene:40261 ; RRID:Addgene_40261)
