>Addgene plasmid #40261 | pEGFP-Q23 | addgene partial sequence | sequence record 54510 | EGFP-C 5'-CATGGTCCTGCTGGAGTTCGTG-3'
AGTCCGGACTCAGATCTATGAAGGCCTTCGAGTCCCTCAAGTCCTTCCAGCAGCAGCAGCAGCAGCAGCA
GCAGCAGCAGCAGCAGCAGCAGCAGCAGCAGCAGCAGCAGCAACAGCCGCCACCGCCGCCGCCGCCGCCG
CCGCCTCCTCAGCTTCCTCAGCCGCCGAATTCTGCAGTCGACGGTACCGCGGGCCCGGGATCCACCGGAT
CTAGATAACTGATCATAATCAGCCATACCACATTTGTAGAGGTTTTACTTGCTTTAAAAAACCTCCCACA
CCTCCCCCTGAACCTGAAACATAAAATGAATGCAATTGTTGTTGTTAACTTGTTTATTGCAGCTTATAAT
GGTTACAAATAAAGCAATAGCATCACAAATTTCACAAATAAAGCATTTTTTTCACTGCATTCTAGTTGTG
GTTTGTCCAAACTCATCAATGTATCTTAACGCGTAAATTGTAAGCGTTAATATTTTGTTAAAATTCGCGT
TAAATTTTTGTTAAATCAGCTCATTTTTTAACCAATAGGCCGAAATCGGCAAAATCCCTTATAAATCAAA
AGAATAGACCGAGATAGGGT
[37 nt withheld, positions 581-617]
AAAGAACGTGGACTCCAACGTCAAAGG
[49 nt withheld, positions 645-693]
T
[91 nt withheld, positions 695-785]
G
[94 nt withheld, positions 787-880]
